Addgene plasmid #249268: pCEFL_GPR161-HA
Purpose: Expression of GPR161 wild type
Depositing lab: Ramiro Iglesias-Bartolome. Depositing organization: National Cancer Institute (NCI). Publication: Dissection of Galphas and Hedgehog Signaling Crosstalk Reveals Therapeutic Opportunities to Target Hedgehog-Dependent Tumors. Krantz S, Bell BA, Lund K, Salinas Parra N, Ng Y, De Oliveira Rosa N, Mukhopadhyay S, St Croix B, Sarin KY, Weigert R, Raimondi F, Iglesias-Bartolome R. Cancer Res. 2025 Dec 29. doi: 10.1158/0008-5472.CAN-25-1109. PubMed 41460725.
Backbone
  Vector backbone: pCEFL
  Backbone manufacturer: Addgene #38121
  Vector type: Mammalian Expression
  Selectable markers: Neomycin (select with G418)
Growth in bacteria
  Bacterial resistance: Ampicillin, 100 μg/mL
  Growth temperature: 37°C
  Growth strain: DH5alpha
  Copy number: High Copy
Gene/Insert
  Gene/Insert name: GPR161 (alt name: GPR161-HA, codon optimized)
  Species: H. sapiens (human)
  Entrez Gene: GPR161 (a.k.a. RE2)
  Promoter: EF-1
  Tag / fusion protein: HA (C terminal on insert)
  Cloning method: Restriction Enzyme; 5′ cloning site BamH1 (not destroyed); 3′ cloning site Not1 (not destroyed)
  Sequencing primers: 5′ TTCTTCCATTTCAGGTGTCG; 3′ SP6
Terms and licenses: Academic/Nonprofit Terms; Industry Terms: Not Available to Industry
Depositor comments: Please visit https://www.biorxiv.org/content/10.1101/2025.02.21.639530v1 for bioRxiv preprint
How to cite: pCEFL_GPR161-HA was a gift from Ramiro Iglesias-Bartolome (Addgene plasmid # 249268 ; http://n2t.net/addgene:249268 ; RRID:Addgene_249268)
