[The description below was written by a language model from this plasmid's Addgene catalogue record and pLannotate feature annotations shown in this document.]
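Description:
pCEFL_GPR161-HA is a 7.7 kb mammalian expression plasmid built on the pCEFL backbone for expressing wild-type human GPR161. It is propagated in E. coli from a high-copy ColE1/pUC-type origin under ampicillin selection (AmpR with its bla promoter). It also carries an f1 phage origin. For mammalian cells, an SV40 enhancer/early promoter drives a neo cassette ending in an SV40 poly(A) signal, which allows G418 selection of stable transfectants. The annotation also picks up several backbone remnants that are not functional parts of the design. These include fragments of bom, SV40 small t antigen, ble and lacI, along with the lac promoter/operator region.

The expression cassette uses the human EF-1α core promoter followed by portions of EF-1α intron A. This arrangement gives strong constitutive transcription in a wide range of mammalian cell types. Downstream, a codon-optimized GPR161 coding sequence is cloned between BamHI and NotI sites, both of which are retained, and is fused at its C terminus to an HA epitope. The feature table annotates this tag as a 27-nt fragment of a 3xHA element, consistent with a single HA copy. A bovine growth hormone poly(A) signal terminates the transcript, and a reverse-oriented SP6 promoter just after the insert serves as a sequencing primer site.

GPR161 is a cilia-localized G protein-coupled receptor that raises cAMP, promoting PKA-dependent processing of GLI3 into its repressor form and thereby repressing Sonic Hedgehog signaling. The plasmid is intended for overexpressing the wild-type receptor, with the HA tag allowing antibody-based detection. The associated study examines crosstalk between Gαs and Hedgehog signaling in Hedgehog-dependent tumors.
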