Features (pLannotate 1.2.2; 22 found; start..end, strand, type, name):
     32..84      -  misc_feature   bom (fragment): basis of mobility region from pBR322
    225..291     +  CDS            small t antigen (fragment): SV40 (simian virus 40) small t antigen
    317..528     +  promoter       EF-1α core promoter: core promoter for human elongation factor EF-1α
    529..638     +  intron         EF-1α intron A (fragment): intron upstream of the start codon of human EF-1α
   1268..1471    +  intron         EF-1α intron A: truncated intron upstream of the start codon of human EF-1α
   1553..3139    +  CDS            GPR161: GP161_HUMAN - Experimental evidence at protein level: Swiss-Prot protein existence level 1. Key negative regulator of Shh signaling, which promotes the processing of GLI3 into GLI3R during neural tube development. Recruited by TULP3 and the IFT-A complex to primary cilia and acts as a regulator of the PKA-dependent basal repression machinery in Shh signaling by increasing cAMP levels, leading to promote the PKA-dependent processing of GLI3 into GLI3R and repress the Shh signaling. In presence of SHH, it is removed from primary cilia and is internalized into recycling endosomes, preventing its
   3146..3172    +  CDS            3xHA (fragment): three tandem HA epitope tags
   3224..3242    -  promoter       SP6 promoter: promoter for bacteriophage SP6 RNA polymerase
   3268..3492    +  polyA_signal   bGH poly(A) signal: bovine growth hormone polyadenylation signal
   3496..3517    +  promoter       SV40 promoter (fragment): SV40 enhancer and early promoter
   3538..3966    +  rep_origin     f1 ori (sequence partly withheld): f1 bacteriophage origin of replication; arrow indicates direction of (+) strand synthesis
   3980..4309    +  promoter       SV40 promoter: SV40 enhancer and early promoter
   4376..5167    +  CDS            neo: KKA2_KLEPN - Also known as kan, nptII. Experimental evidence at protein level: Swiss-Prot protein existence level 1. Resistance to kanamycin, neomycin, paromomycin, ribostamycin, butirosin and gentamicin B. From Klebsiella pneumoniae.
   5191..5349    +  CDS            ble (fragment): BLE_KLEPN - Experimental evidence at protein level: Swiss-Prot protein existence level 1. Binding protein with a strong affinity to the bleomycin family of antibiotics. Binds to CL990; an antimitotic-antibiotic compound. From Klebsiella pneumoniae.
   5344..5465    +  polyA_signal   SV40 poly(A) signal: SV40 polyadenylation signal
   5538..5554    -  protein_bind   lac operator: The lac repressor binds to the lac operator to inhibit transcription in E. coli. This inhibition can be relieved by adding lactose or isopropyl-β-D-thiogalactopyranoside (IPTG). lac repressor encoded by lacI
   5562..5592    -  promoter       lac promoter: promoter for the E. coli lac operon
   5607..5628    -  protein_bind   CAP binding site: CAP binding activates transcription in the presence of cAMP. E. coli catabolite activator protein
   5641..5733    -  CDS            lacI (fragment): lac repressor; lacI; The lac repressor binds to the lac operator to inhibit transcription in E. coli. This inhibition can be relieved by adding lactose or isopropyl-β-D-thiogalactopyranoside (IPTG).
   5916..6504    -  rep_origin     ori: high-copy-number ColE1/pMB1/pBR322/pUC origin of replication
   6675..7535    -  CDS            AmpR: β-lactamase; bla; confers resistance to ampicillin, carbenicillin, and related antibiotics
   7536..7640    -  promoter       AmpR promoter: bla
>Addgene plasmid #249268 | pCEFL_GPR161-HA | addgene full sequence | sequence record 496938 | Addgene NGS Result
GACGGATCGGGAGATCGATCTCCCGATCCCCTATGGTGCACTCTCAGTACAATCTGCTCTGATGCCGCAT
AGTTAAGCCAGTATCTGCTCCCTGCTTGTGTGTTGGAGGTCGCTGAGTAGTGCGCGAGCAAAATTTAAGC
TACAACAAGGCAAGGCTTGACCGACAATTGCATGAAGAATCTGCTTAGGGTTAGGCGTTTTGCGCTGCTT
CGAGCTTTGCAAAGATGGATAAAGTTTTAAACAGAGAGGAATCTTTGCAGCTAATGGACCTTCTAGGTCT
TGAAAGGAGTGGGAATTGGCTCCGGTGCCCGTCAGTGGGCAGAGCGCACATCGCCCACAGTCCCCGAGAA
GTTGGGGGGAGGGGTCGGCAATTGAACCGGTGCCTAGAGAAGGTGGCGCGGGGTAAACTGGGAAAGTGAT
GTCGTGTACTGGCTCCGCCTTTTTCCCGAGGGTGGGGGAGAACCGTATATAAGTGCAGTAGTCGCCGTGA
ACGTTCTTTTTCGCAACGGGTTTGCCGCCAGAACACAGGTAAGTGCCGTGTGTGGTTCCCGCGGGCCTGG
CCTCTTTACGGGTTATGGCCCTTGCGTGCCTTGAATTACTTCCACCTGGCTGCAGTACGTGATTCTTGAT
CCCGAGCTTCGGGTTGGAAGTGGGTGGGAGAGTTCGAGGCCTTGCGCTTAAGGAGCCCCTTCGCCTCGTG
CTTGAGTTGAGGCCTGGCCTGGGCGCTGGGGCCGCCGCGTGCGAATCTGGTGGCACCTTCGCGCCTGTCT
CGCTGCTTTCGATAAGTCTCTAGCCATTTAAAATTTTTGATGACCTGCTGCGACGCTTTTTTTCTGGCAA
GATAGTCTTGTAAATGCGGGCCAAGATCGATCTGCACACTGGTATTTCGGTTTTTGGGGCCGCGGGCGGC
GACGGGGCCCGTGCGTCCCAGCGCACATGTTCGGCGAGGCGGGGCCTGCGAGCGCGGCCACCGAGAATCG
GACGGGGGTAGTCTCAAGCTGGCCGGCCTGCTCTGGTGCCTGGCCTCGCGCCGCCGTGTATCGCCCCGCC
CTGGGCGGCAAGGCTGGCCCGGTCGGCACCAGTTGCGTGAGCGGAAAGATGGCCGCTTCCCGGCCCTGCT
GCAGGGAGCTCAAAATGGAGGACGCGGCGCTCGGGAGAGCGGGCGGGTGAGTCACCCACACAAAGGAAAA
GGGCCTTTCCGTCCTCAGCCGTCGCTTCATGTGACTCCACGGAGTACCGGGCGCCGTCCAGGCACCTCGA
TTAGTTCTCGAGCTTTTGGAGTACGTCGTCTTTAGGTTGGGGGGAGGGGTTTTATGCGATGGAGTTTCCC
CACACTGAGTGGGTGGAGACTGAAGTTAGGCCAGCTTGGCACTTGATGTAATTCTCCTTGGAATTTGCCC
TTTTTGAGTTTGGATCTTGGTTCATTCTCAAGCCTCAGACAGTGGTTCAAAGTTTTTTTCTTCCATTTCA
GGTGTCGTGAGGAATTGGCGAAGCTCAGTTAACGGCCATTGTGGCCATCAAGCTTGGTACCAGATCTGGA
TCCGCCGCCACCATGAGCCTGAACAGCAGCTTGAGTTGTCGCAAAGAGCTTAGTAATCTGACTGAAGAAG
AGGGAGGTGAAGGGGGAGTAATCATTACACAGTTCATAGCTATTATAGTCATAACCATTTTCGTTTGCCT
CGGGAATCTCGTCATAGTAGTTACACTGTACAAAAAATCTTACTTGCTTACCCTGTCCAACAAGTTTGTA
TTTTCCCTGACCCTCTCTAACTTCCTTCTTTCTGTGCTTGTACTCCCCTTCGTAGTAACGTCTTCAATAA
GGAGGGAGTGGATTTTCGGAGTAGTATGGTGCAATTTTTCAGCGCTGCTGTATCTGCTTATAAGTAGCGC
AAGTATGCTTACGCTCGGGGTTATCGCCATTGATCGATATTACGCGGTATTGTACCCAATGGTATACCCT
ATGAAAATAACGGGAAACCGAGCCGTCATGGCACTCGTTTACATTTGGCTCCACTCACTCATTGGCTGTC
TCCCGCCGCTGTTCGGGTGGAGCAGTGTCGAGTTCGACGAATTTAAGTGGATGTGCGTCGCGGCTTGGCA
CCGGGAGCCAGGCTATACGGCCTTTTGGCAAATTTGGTGCGCTTTGTTCCCGTTTTTGGTAATGCTGGTG
TGTTATGGCTTTATCTTCCGCGTGGCGCGAGTCAAAGCCCGAAAGGTTCATTGCGGAACGGTTGTCATTG
TAGAGGAAGATGCTCAACGCACGGGCCGGAAAAACTCTTCTACCAGCACGTCATCTTCTGGCAGTCGACG
GAATGCATTCCAAGGGGTAGTGTACTCCGCCAACCAATGCAAGGCTCTGATCACGATTCTGGTGGTACTT
GGCGCGTTCATGGTGACCTGGGGGCCGTATATGGTCGTTATTGCGTCCGAGGCTCTCTGGGGAAAGTCTT
CAGTATCTCCCAGCCTGGAAACTTGGGCAACGTGGCTTTCTTTCGCGTCCGCTGTCTGCCATCCATTGAT
TTATGGATTGTGGAATAAAACCGTCCGAAAGGAATTGCTTGGTATGTGCTTCGGTGATCGCTATTACAGA
GAACCCTTTGTGCAGCGACAGCGGACCAGCCGATTGTTTTCTATAAGCAATCGGATTACAGACCTTGGGC
TGTCCCCACACCTTACCGCGCTTATGGCTGGAGGGCAACCCTTGGGGCATTCAAGTTCTACTGGTGACAC
GGGCTTTTCATGTTCCCAGGATTCAGGTACTGATATGATGCTTCTGGAAGACTACACGTCCGACGATAAT
CCCCCCAGTCATTGTACATGTCCGCCCAAACGCCGATCCTCCGTGACTTTTGAGGATGAAGTGGAGCAAA
TAAAAGAAGCTGCTAAGAACAGCATTCTGCATGTTAAAGCTGAGGTCCACAAGTCACTCGATAGCTATGC
GGCTAGCCTCGCCAAGGCGATCGAAGCAGAGGCCAAGATCAACCTGTTCGGCGAAGAGGCGCTCCCAGGC
GTCCTGGTAACAGCTCGGACCGTTCCAGGTGGGGGCTTCGGTGGTAGACGCGGCAGCAGAACTCTGGTCT
CCCAGAGGCTGCAGCTGCAAAGCATTGAAGAAGGCGATGTGCTCGCAGCCGAACAACGGGAATTCTACCC
ATACGATGTTCCTGACTATGCGTAGGCGGCCGCACTCGAGATATCGGCCTCCAGGGCCTCTAGAGGGCCC
TATTCTATAGTGTCACCTAAATGCTAGAGCTCGCTGATCAGCCTCGACTGTGCCTTCTAGTTGCCAGCCA
TCTGTTGTTTGCCCCTCCCCCGTGCCTTCCTTGACCCTGGAAGGTGCCACTCCCACTGTCCTTTCCTAAT
AAAATGAGGAAATTGCATCGCATTGTCTGAGTAGGTGTCATTCTATTCTGGGGGGTGGGGTGGGGCAGGA
CAGCAAGGGGGAGGATTGGGAAGACAATAGCAGGCATGCTGGGGATGCGGTGGGCTCTATGGCTTCTGAG
GCGGAAAGAACCAGCTGGGGCTCTAGGGGGTATCCCC
[124 nt withheld, positions 3538-3661]
C
[91 nt withheld, positions 3663-3753]
A
[49 nt withheld, positions 3755-3803]
CCTTTGACGTTGGAGTCCACGTTCTTT
[37 nt withheld, positions 3831-3867]
ACCCTATCTCGGTCTATTCTTTTGATTTATAAGGGATTTTGCCGATTTCGGCCTATTGGTTAAAAAATGA
GCTGATTTAACAAAAATTTAACGCGAATTAATTCTGTGGAATGTGTGTCAGTTAGGGTGTGGAAAGTCCC
CAGGCTCCCCAGCAGGCAGAAGTATGCAAAGCATGCATCTCAATTAGTCAGCAACCAGGTGTGGAAAGTC
CCCAGGCTCCCCAGCAGGCAGAAGTATGCAAAGCATGCATCTCAATTAGTCAGCAACCATAGTCCCGCCC
CTAACTCCGCCCATCCCGCCCCTAACTCCGCCCAGTTCCGCCCATTCTCCGCCCCATGGCTGACTAATTT
TTTTTATTTATGCAGAGGCCGAGGCCGCCTCTGCCTCTGAGCTATTCCAGAAGTAGTGAGGAGGCTTTTT
TGGAGGCCTAGGCTTTTGCAAAAAGCTCCCGGGAGCTTGTATATCCATTTTCGGATCTGATCAAGAGACA
GGATGAGGATCGTTTCGCATGATTGAACAAGATGGATTGCACGCAGGTTCTCCGGCCGCTTGGGTGGAGA
GGCTATTCGGCTATGACTGGGCACAACAGACAATCGGCTGCTCTGATGCCGCCGTGTTCCGGCTGTCAGC
GCAGGGGCGCCCGGTTCTTTTTGTCAAGACCGACCTGTCCGGTGCCCTGAATGAACTGCAGGACGAGGCA
GCGCGGCTATCGTGGCTGGCCACGACGGGCGTTCCTTGCGCAGCTGTGCTCGACGTTGTCACTGAAGCGG
GAAGGGACTGGCTGCTATTGGGCGAAGTGCCGGGGCAGGATCTCCTGTCATCTCACCTTGCTCCTGCCGA
GAAAGTATCCATCATGGCTGATGCAATGCGGCGGCTGCATACGCTTGATCCGGCTACCTGCCCATTCGAC
CACCAAGCGAAACATCGCATCGAGCGAGCACGTACTCGGATGGAAGCCGGTCTTGTCGATCAGGATGATC
TGGACGAAGAGCATCAGGGGCTCGCGCCAGCCGAACTGTTCGCCAGGCTCAAGGCGCGCATGCCCGACGG
CGAGGATCTCGTCGTGACCCATGGCGATGCCTGCTTGCCGAATATCATGGTGGAAAATGGCCGCTTTTCT
GGATTCATCGACTGTGGCCGGCTGGGTGTGGCGGACCGCTATCAGGACATAGCGTTGGCTACCCGTGATA
TTGCTGAAGAGCTTGGCGGCGAATGGGCTGACCGCTTCCTCGTGCTTTACGGTATCGCCGCTCCCGATTC
GCAGCGCATCGCCTTCTATCGCCTTCTTGACGAGTTCTTCTGAGCGGGACTCTGGGGTTCGAAATGACCG
ACCAAGCGACGCCCAACCTGCCATCACGAGATTTCGATTCCACCGCCGCCTTCTATGAAAGGTTGGGCTT
CGGAATCGTTTTCCGGGACGCCGGCTGGATGATCCTCCAGCGCGGGGATCTCATGCTGGAGTTCTTCGCC
CACCCCAACTTGTTTATTGCAGCTTATAATGGTTACAAATAAAGCAATAGCATCACAAATTTCACAAATA
AAGCATTTTTTTCACTGCATTCTAGTTGTGGTTTGTCCAAACTCATCAATGTATCTTATCATGTCTGTAT
ACCGTCGACCTCTAGCTAGAGCTTGGCGTAATCATGGTCATAGCTGTTTCCTGTGTGAAATTGTTATCCG
CTCACAATTCCACACAACATACGAGCCGGAAGCATAAAGTGTAAAGCCTGGGGTGCCTAATGAGTGAGCT
AACTCACATTAATTGCGTTGCGCTCACTGCCCGCTTTCCAGTCGGGAAACCTGTCGTGCCAGCTGCATTA
ATGAATCGGCCAACGCGCGGGGAGAGGCGGTTTGCGTATTGGGCGCTCTTCCGCTTCCTCGCTCACTGAC
TCGCTGCGCTCGGTCGTTCGGCTGCGGCGAGCGGTATCAGCTCACTCAAAGGCGGTAATACGGTTATCCA
CAGAATCAGGGGATAACGCAGGAAAGAACATGTGAGCAAAAGGCCAGCAAAAGGCCAGGAACCGTAAAAA
GGCCGCGTTGCTGGCGTTTTTCCATAGGCTCCGCCCCCCTGACGAGCATCACAAAAATCGACGCTCAAGT
CAGAGGTGGCGAAACCCGACAGGACTATAAAGATACCAGGCGTTTCCCCCTGGAAGCTCCCTCGTGCGCT
CTCCTGTTCCGACCCTGCCGCTTACCGGATACCTGTCCGCCTTTCTCCCTTCGGGAAGCGTGGCGCTTTC
TCATAGCTCACGCTGTAGGTATCTCAGTTCGGTGTAGGTCGTTCGCTCCAAGCTGGGCTGTGTGCACGAA
CCCCCCGTTCAGCCCGACCGCTGCGCCTTATCCGGTAACTATCGTCTTGAGTCCAACCCGGTAAGACACG
ACTTATCGCCACTGGCAGCAGCCACTGGTAACAGGATTAGCAGAGCGAGGTATGTAGGCGGTGCTACAGA
GTTCTTGAAGTGGTGGCCTAACTACGGCTACACTAGAAGAACAGTATTTGGTATCTGCGCTCTGCTGAAG
CCAGTTACCTTCGGAAAAAGAGTTGGTAGCTCTTGATCCGGCAAACAAACCACCGCTGGTAGCGGTGGTT
TTTTTGTTTGCAAGCAGCAGATTACGCGCAGAAAAAAAGGATCTCAAGAAGATCCTTTGATCTTTTCTAC
GGGGTCTGACGCTCAGTGGAACGAAAACTCACGTTAAGGGATTTTGGTCATGAGATTATCAAAAAGGATC
TTCACCTAGATCCTTTTAAATTAAAAATGAAGTTTTAAATCAATCTAAAGTATATATGAGTAAACTTGGT
CTGACAGTTACCAATGCTTAATCAGTGAGGCACCTATCTCAGCGATCTGTCTATTTCGTTCATCCATAGT
TGCCTGACTCCCCGTCGTGTAGATAACTACGATACGGGAGGGCTTACCATCTGGCCCCAGTGCTGCAATG
ATACCGCGAGACCCACGCTCACCGGCTCCAGATTTATCAGCAATAAACCAGCCAGCCGGAAGGGCCGAGC
GCAGAAGTGGTCCTGCAACTTTATCCGCCTCCATCCAGTCTATTAATTGTTGCCGGGAAGCTAGAGTAAG
TAGTTCGCCAGTTAATAGTTTGCGCAACGTTGTTGCCATTGCTACAGGCATCGTGGTGTCACGCTCGTCG
TTTGGTATGGCTTCATTCAGCTCCGGTTCCCAACGATCAAGGCGAGTTACATGATCCCCCATGTTGTGCA
AAAAAGCGGTTAGCTCCTTCGGTCCTCCGATCGTTGTCAGAAGTAAGTTGGCCGCAGTGTTATCACTCAT
GGTTATGGCAGCACTGCATAATTCTCTTACTGTCATGCCATCCGTAAGATGCTTTTCTGTGACTGGTGAG
TACTCAACCAAGTCATTCTGAGAATAGTGTATGCGGCGACCGAGTTGCTCTTGCCCGGCGTCAATACGGG
ATAATACCGCGCCACATAGCAGAACTTTAAAAGTGCTCATCATTGGAAAACGTTCTTCGGGGCGAAAACT
CTCAAGGATCTTACCGCTGTTGAGATCCAGTTCGATGTAACCCACTCGTGCACCCAACTGATCTTCAGCA
TCTTTTACTTTCACCAGCGTTTCTGGGTGAGCAAAAACAGGAAGGCAAAATGCCGCAAAAAAGGGAATAA
GGGCGACACGGAAATGTTGAATACTCATACTCTTCCTTTTTCAATATTATTGAAGCATTTATCAGGGTTA
TTGTCTCATGAGCGGATACATATTTGAATGTATTTAGAAAAATAAACAAATAGGGGTTCCGCGCACATTT
CCCCGAAAAGTGCCACCTGACGTC
